>Addgene plasmid #41192 | TAL3018 | depositor partial sequence | sequence record 54831 | TAL3018 sequence 2430 bps
TCTAGAGCTAGCACCATGGACTACAAAGACCATGACGGTGATTATAAAGATCATGACATCGATTACAAGG
ATGACGATGACAAGATGGCCCCCAAGAAGAAGAGGAAGGTGGGCATTCACCGCGGGGTACCTATGGTGGA
CTTGAGGACACTCGGTTATTCGCAACAGCAACAGGAGAAAATCAAGCCTAAGGTCAGGAGCACCGTCGCG
CAACACCACGAGGCGCTTGTGGGGCATGGCTTCACTCATGCGCATATTGTCGCGCTTTCACAGCACCCTG
CGGCGCTTGGGACGGTGGCTGTCAAATACCAAGATATGATTGCGGCCCTGCCCGAAGCCACGCACGAGGC
AATTGTAGGGGTCGGTAAACAGTGGTCGGGAGCGCGAGCACTTGAGGCGCTGCTGACTGTGGCGGGTGAG
CTTAGGGGGCCTCCGCTCCAGCTCGACACCGGGCAGCTGCTGAAGATCGCGAAGAGAGGGGGAGTAACAG
CGGTAGAGGCAGTGCACGCCTGGCGCAATGCGCTCACCGGGGCCCCCTTGAACCTGACCCCAGACCAGGT
AGTCGCAATCGCGAACAATAATGGGGGAAAGCAAGCCCTGGAAACCGTGCAAAGGTTGTTGCCGGTCCTT
TGTCAAGACCACGGCCTTACACCGGAGCAAGTCGTGGCCATTGCAAGCAACATCGGTGGCAAACAGGCTC
TTGAGACGGTTCAGAGACTTCTCCCAGTTCTCTGTCAAGCCCACGGGCTGACTCCCGATCAAGTTGTAGC
GATTGCGTCGCATGACGGAGGGAAACAAGCATTGGAGACTGTCCAACGGCTCCTTCCCGTGTTGTGTCAA
GCCCACGGTTTGACGCCTGCACAAGTGGTCGCCATCGCCTCCAATATTGGCGGTAAGCAGGCGCTGGAAA
CAGTACAGCGCCTGCTGCCTGTACTGTGCCAGGATCATGGACTGACCCCAGACCAGGTAGTCGCAATCGC
GAACAATAATGGGGGAAAGCAAGCCCTGGAAACCGTGCAAAGGTTGTTGCCGGTCCTTTGTCAAGACCAC
GGCCTTACACCGGAGCAAGTCGTGGCCATTGCAAGCAACATCGGTGGCAAACAGGCTCTTGAGACGGTTC
AGAGACTTCTCCCAGTTCTCTGTCAAGCCCACGGGCTGACTCCCGATCAAGTTGTAGCGATTGCGTCGCA
TGACGGAGGGAAACAAGCATTGGAGACTGTCCAACGGCTCCTTCCCGTGTTGTGTCAAGCCCACGGTTTG
ACGCCTGCACAAGTGGTCGCCATCGCCTCGAATGGCGGCGGTAAGCAGGCGCTGGAAACAGTACAGCGCC
TGCTGCCTGTACTGTGCCAGGATCATGGACTGACCCCAGACCAGGTAGTCGCAATCGCGAACAATAATGG
GGGAAAGCAAGCCCTGGAAACCGTGCAAAGGTTGTTGCCGGTCCTTTGTCAAGACCACGGCCTTACACCG
GAGCAAGTCGTGGCCATTGCAAGCAATGGGGGTGGCAAACAGGCTCTTGAGACGGTTCAGAGACTTCTCC
CAGTTCTCTGTCAAGCCCACGGGCTGACTCCCGATCAAGTTGTAGCGATTGCGAATAACAATGGAGGGAA
ACAAGCATTGGAGACTGTCCAACGGCTCCTTCCCGTGTTGTGTCAAGCCCACGGTTTGACGCCTGCACAA
GTGGTCGCCATCGCCAACAACAACGGCGGTAAGCAGGCGCTGGAAACAGTACAGCGCCTGCTGCCTGTAC
TGTGCCAGGATCATGGACTGACCCCAGACCAGGTAGTCGCAATCGCGTCACATGACGGGGGAAAGCAAGC
CCTGGAAACCGTGCAAAGGTTGTTGCCGGTCCTTTGTCAAGACCACGGCCTTACACCGGAGCAAGTCGTG
GCCATTGCAAATAATAACGGTGGCAAACAGGCTCTTGAGACGGTTCAGAGACTTCTCCCAGTTCTCTGTC
AAGCCCACGGGCTGACTCCCGATCAAGTTGTAGCGATTGCGTCGAACATTGGAGGGAAACAAGCATTGGA
GACTGTCCAACGGCTCCTTCCCGTGTTGTGTCAAGCCCACGGTTTGACGCCTGCACAAGTGGTCGCCATC
GCCAACAACAACGGCGGTAAGCAGGCGCTGGAAACAGTACAGCGCCTGCTGCCTGTACTGTGCCAGGATC
ATGGACTGACACCCGAACAGGTGGTCGCCATTGCTAATAATAACGGAGGACGGCCAGCCTTGGAGTCCAT
CGTAGCCCAATTGTCCAGGCCCGATCCCGCGTTGGCTGCGTTAACGAATGACCATCTGGTGGCGTTGGCA
TGTCTTGGTGGACGACCCGCGCTCGATGCAGTCAAAAAGGGTCTGCCTCATGCTCCCGCATTGATCAAAA
GAACCAACCGGCGGATTCCCGAGAGAACTTCCCATCGAGTCGCGGGATCC
