>Addgene plasmid #41192 | TAL3018 | addgene partial sequence | sequence record 63390 | JDS-TALEN-F 5'-TAGGGGTCGGTAAACAGTGG-3'
TGTGGCGGGTGAGCTTAGGGGGCCTCCGCTCCAGCTCGACACCGGGCAGCTGCTGAAGATCGCGAAGAGA
GGGGGAGTAACAGCGGTAGAGGCAGTGCACGCCTGGCGCAATGCGCTCACCGGGGCCCCCTTGAACCTGA
CCCCAGACCAGGTAGTCGCAATCGCGAACAATAATGGGGGAAAGCAAGCCCTGGAAACCGTGCAAAGGTT
GTTGCCGGTCCTTTGTCAAGACCACGGCCTTACACCGGAGCAAGTCGTGGCCATTGCAAGCAACATCGGT
GGCAAACAGGCTCTTGAGACGGTTCAGAGACTTCTCCCAGTTCTCTGTCAAGCCCACGGGCTGACTCCCG
ATCAAGTTGTAGCGATTGCGTCGCATGACGGAGGGAAACAAGCATTGGAGACTGTCCAACGGCTCCTTCC
CGTGTTGTGTCAAGCCCACGGTTTGACGCCTGCACAAGTGGTCGCCATCGCCTCCAATATTGGCGGTAAG
CAGGCGCTGGAAACAGTACAGCGCCTGCTGCCTGTACTGTGCCAGGATCATGGACTGACCCCAGACCAGG
TAGTCGCAATCGCGAACAATAATGGGGGAAAGCAAGCCCTGGAAACCGTGCAAAGGTTGTTGCCGGTCCT
TTGTCAAGACCACGGCCTTACACCGGAGCAAGTCGTGGCCATTGCAAGCAACATCGGTGGCAAACAGGCT
CTTGAGACGGTTCAGAGACTTCTCCCAGTTCTCTGTCAAGCCCACGGGCTGACTCCCGATCAAGTTGTAG
CGATTGCGTCGCATGACGGAGGGAAACAAGCATTGGAGACTGT
