[The description below was written by a language model from this plasmid's Addgene catalogue record.]
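Description:
TAL3018 is a TALEN expression plasmid built on the JDS74 backbone, a 6.4 kb mammalian expression vector that also carries a T7 promoter. It encodes the "left" half of a TALE nuclease pair directed against the zebrafish (D. rerio) gene ahcyl1, and belongs to a set of community TALEN reagents for zebrafish. The plasmid is maintained in E. coli as a high-copy replicon under ampicillin selection. The record does not name the origin of replication, and no feature table is provided, so the layout described here rests on the catalogue fields alone.

The roughly 1.6 kb insert is not the ahcyl1 coding sequence. It is an engineered array of TAL effector repeats, assembled to recognise a specific DNA site within that gene. The array was cloned by restriction-based assembly in a way that destroyed both flanking cloning sites. It sits in frame between two elements supplied by the backbone: an N-terminal 3X FLAG tag, which allows the protein to be detected, and a C-terminal wild-type FokI nuclease domain. FokI cleaves DNA only as a dimer, so this monomer must be used with the matching "right" TALEN, which binds the opposite strand across a spacer. Together the two halves create a double-strand break, and error-prone repair of that break produces indel mutations.

The CMV promoter drives expression directly in transfected mammalian cells. The T7 promoter permits in vitro transcription of TALEN mRNA, the form generally injected into zebrafish embryos for targeted gene disruption, which matches the somatic zebrafish gene-disruption work in the associated publication. The use of a BGH reverse sequencing primer suggests a BGH polyadenylation signal downstream of the coding region. The depositor recommends confirming the plasmid by diagnostic digest before use.
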