Addgene plasmid #41192: TAL3018
Depositing lab: Keith Joung. Depositing organization: Massachusetts General Hospital. Publication: Targeted gene disruption in somatic zebrafish cells using engineered TALENs. Sander JD, Cade L, Khayter C, Reyon D, Peterson RT, Joung JK, Yeh JR. Nat Biotechnol. 2011 Aug 5;29(8):697-8. doi: 10.1038/nbt.1934. PubMed 21822241.
Backbone
  Vector backbone: JDS74
  Backbone manufacturer: Addgene plasmid #32288
  Backbone size w/o insert (bp): 6447
  Vector type: Mammalian Expression ; T7
Growth in bacteria
  Bacterial resistance: Ampicillin, 100 μg/mL
  Growth temperature: 37°C
  Growth strain: XL1 Blue
  Copy number: High Copy
Gene/Insert
  Gene/Insert name: ZebrafishCommunity-ahcyl1-Left (alt name: ahcyl1)
  Species: D. rerio (zebrafish)
  Insert size (bp): 1640
  Entrez Gene: ahcyl1 (a.k.a. cb586, MGC64088, wu:fj66f02)
  Promoter: CMV
  Tag / fusion protein: 3X Flag (N terminal on backbone); WT FOKI (C terminal on backbone)
  Cloning method: Restriction Enzyme; 5′ cloning site N/A (destroyed during cloning); 3′ cloning site N/A (destroyed during cloning)
  Sequencing primers: 5′ CMV-F; 3′ BGH-rev
Terms and licenses: Academic/Nonprofit Terms; Industry Terms: Not Available to Industry
Depositor comments: Target binding site: TGACAGACTGTGGCGAGG It is strongly recommended that users perform a diagnostic digest to verify this plasmid prior to use. For example, a double digest of the plasmid with BamHI and KpnI should result in two bands at 2.3kb and 5.8kb.
How to cite: TAL3018 was a gift from Keith Joung (Addgene plasmid # 41192 ; http://n2t.net/addgene:41192 ; RRID:Addgene_41192)
